>Addgene plasmid #186651 | Donor_N_FH_Piwi | depositor full sequence | sequence record 362364 | Donor_N_FH_Piwi sequence 5454 bps
GCGCCCAATACGCAAACCGCCTCTCCCCGCGCGTTGGCCGATTCATTAATGCAGCTGGCACGACAGGTTT
CCCGACTGGAAAGCGGGCAGTGAGCGCAACGCAATTAATGTGAGTTAGCTCACTCATTAGGCACCCCAGG
CTTTACACTTTATGCTTCCGGCTCGTATGTTGTGTGGAATTGTGAGCGGATAACAATTTCACACAGGAAA
CAGCTATGACCATGATTACGCCAAGCTTGCATGCTCAAAATATTCAATTTCCAAGTCATCCCGTACAATT
TCAATAATTCTGCGAAGGTTTTCCTTAGTGTATCGGTACTTTAGTCGAAATTTATGCTCATTTAGATCGG
TCAATGGATTAAATCTTGGGTTCCTTTTCTTTATATGCGTTGCCCGCGCTCGAGAATTGTGTTTGATATT
CAGAAAACATTGAAAGTCTTTGAAATAATCAAAGTCTTTTAGAGACCTTTGAAATCTTTGTATATCTTCC
ATTTTCACTTGTTTACTTGCATAGCAGGGTGGCTGTTTTGTATATATTAGAAAATACCTCATACGTACAT
GCGGTATTTAAGGCTCTTGCAACGATTGAAATTTTATGATGAAACTTTACACTTTAAAAATAATCTTTTT
AAATGTTGTTAATTAAAAAAATGTAAGTAAGTAAATTAATACTTTTATTTTTTTTAAGCACGTTATGTAC
TTTTGGAGTTAAATAATTTTTTTTTATGTATTTCTATACTTTTAAAAAAACAGAACAGAAAGAAATCAAA
GCTCGAAGTACCAAAAAATAAATACTAGGGAAATAGAACCTATTGCGAAGATTTGCAAAAGCGATTGTTT
TCAGTTGTGAAGACTAATATCTACACATTCCAAAAGCTTAACGATCTTTGAAATCTGGCCATTTGGTCAC
ACTGAGTCCAAAGCGTCGTTTTCAAAGTACTCTTTCAGTTTCCATTGTGAAGTTTTAAGTGATCGCGAGT
GCCAAAAAGTAACACCAGGTAAGTGATCCAGACATGATAAGATACATTGATGAGTTTGGACAAACCACAA
CTAGAATGCAGTGAAAAAAATGCTTTATTTGTGAAATTTGTGATGCTATTGCTTTATTTGTAACCATTAT
AAGCTGCAATAAACAAGTTCTAGGCACCGGGCTTGCGGGTCATGCACCAGGTGCGCGGTCCTTCGGGCAC
CTCGACGTCGGCGGTGACGGTGAAGCCGAGCCGCTCGTAGAAGGGGAGGTTGCGGGGCGCGGAGGTCTCC
AGGAAGGCGGGCACCCCGGCGCGCTCGGCCGCCTCCACTCCGGGGAGCACGACGGCGCTGCCCAGACCCT
TGCCCTGGTGGTCGGGCGAGACGCCGACGGTGGCCAGGAACCACGCGGGCTCCTTGGGCCGGTGCGGCGC
CAGGAGGCCTTCCATCTGTTGCTGCGCGGCCAGCCGGGAACCGCTCAACTCGGCCATGCGCGGGCCGATC
TCGGCGAACACCGCCCCCGCTTCGACGCTCTCCGGCGTGGTCCAGACCGCCACCGCGGCGCCGTCGTCCG
CGACCCACACCTTGCCGATGTCGAGCCCGACGCGCGTGAGGAAGAGTTCTTGCAGCTCGGTGACCCGCTC
GATGTGGCGGTCCGGGTCGACGGTGTGGCGCGTGGCGGGGTAGTCGGCGAACGCGGCGGCGAGGGTGCGT
ACGGCCCGGGGGACGTCGTCGCGGGTGGCGAGGCGCACCGTGGGCTTGTACTCGGTCATTTTGATTGTCT
CTGGATTAGACGACTGCTGGCTGATGGAGCGGCTTTGTGTCGGGAGGAGTATCCACACAGCACAAGAACT
CAAACGGTAGTGATATGAAAACTGGTCCCGCAGCCCGTTTTATAAAGCCCGCTTAGCGCTAAAACCTTAT
CAGCCGCAATGCTCTCCGCTCTCAAGTCGCGTTCAAAACTTTTACCATATATGGGTATGAATTGTTCGCC
GATTGGGTTTTCATTTACGGAGAATTTCCTCCGCAACTGGGTGTTCGTGCTTGTGTGTGTCTTGTATATC
GCCATGAAGAGTGTACCTAATTTTAATCAACCGATTTCTCTCTCTTCCGCAGGAATCAAAATGGACTACA
AAGACCATGACGGTGATTATAAAGATCATGACATCGATTACAAGGATGACGATGACAAGGGTGGATCTGG
AGGTTCCGGCGGCTCAGGGGGTAGTTACCCATACGATGTTCCTGACTATGCGGGCTATCCCTATGACGTC
CCGGACTATGCAGGATCCTATCCATATGACGTTCCAGATTACGCTGGTGGATCTGGAGGTTCCGGCGGCT
CAGGGGGTAGTGCTGATGATCAGGGACGTGGACGCAGGCGTCCACTTAACGAAGATGATTCCTCTACTTC
CCGAGGTAGTGGTGATGGGCCGGTATGTAAACTCTTATTCAAGCTAGGAAAAAAAATCATAGCGGTAAAG
CAAATTCCTTATAATTCCGTTATGTCGCAAACACAAACACAGCCATGTACATAGATTGTAAATGCGCGCA
TTTCTTCGGAATTCGACACCAAAAGGAAGCACTAAAACTAACAAACAAAAATCTGCTATGAATTTGAGCT
TGACTGCATAAAATCTTCTTGAATTTCTGTTGACCAAGCACTTTTTTCAAAGGGAATTCATTAAACATAT
TTCCAAAAACGCTTCTTTCAATTTGAATTTCCAAGGAAATGTAAAGCATTATCTGTTTCGTTTCATTTAT
TTTTTTTTAATAAAAACTGCTAAAATAACCATCACCTGACAGGAAGGTGGCTGTGGCAAGCCGAATCTTA
TTTACCCTTGCAGTCTATGTCTTTGGAATCTGCATGCCCGACGTTGATATGGACGGACATGACCAAATGG
ACCCGGCTAGTGATACTCATCAAAAATCATGGTCGGAAACGCTTCCTTCTATCTGTCACATACATTTGAT
TCCTAGAAACTCTACGAGTAACGGGTATTTCTCCGATATTCATCCCAATTCTATACAACTTTGAGATGGC
TTTCAGCATTGATATACTCTGAAATTGCAGGCAAAGCATACGAATTCACTGGCCGTCGTTTTACAACGTC
GTGACTGGGAAAACCCTGGCGTTACCCAACTTAATCGCCTTGCAGCACATCCCCCTTTCGCCAGCTGGCG
TAATAGCGAAGAGGCCCGCACCGATCGCCCTTCCCAACAGTTGCGCAGCCTGAATGGCGAATGGCGCCTG
ATGCGGTATTTTCTCCTTACGCATCTGTGCGGTATTTCACACCGCATATGGTGCACTCTCAGTACAATCT
GCTCTGATGCCGCATAGTTAAGCCAGCCCCGACACCCGCCAACACCCGCTGACGCGCCCTGACGGGCTTG
TCTGCTCCCGGCATCCGCTTACAGACAAGCTGTGACCGTCTCCGGGAGCTGCATGTGTCAGAGGTTTTCA
CCGTCATCACCGAAACGCGCGAGACGAAAGGGCCTCGTGATACGCCTATTTTTATAGGTTAATGTCATGA
TAATAATGGTTTCTTAGACGTCAGGTGGCACTTTTCGGGGAAATGTGCGCGGAACCCCTATTTGTTTATT
TTTCTAAATACATTCAAATATGTATCCGCTCATGAGACAATAACCCTGATAAATGCTTCAATAATATTGA
AAAAGGAAGAGTATGAGTATTCAACATTTCCGTGTCGCCCTTATTCCCTTTTTTGCGGCATTTTGCCTTC
CTGTTTTTGCTCACCCAGAAACGCTGGTGAAAGTAAAAGATGCTGAAGATCAGTTGGGTGCACGAGTGGG
TTACATCGAACTGGATCTCAACAGCGGTAAGATCCTTGAGAGTTTTCGCCCCGAAGAACGTTTTCCAATG
ATGAGCACTTTTAAAGTTCTGCTATGTGGCGCGGTATTATCCCGTATTGACGCCGGGCAAGAGCAACTCG
GTCGCCGCATACACTATTCTCAGAATGACTTGGTTGAGTACTCACCAGTCACAGAAAAGCATCTTACGGA
TGGCATGACAGTAAGAGAATTATGCAGTGCTGCCATAACCATGAGTGATAACACTGCGGCCAACTTACTT
CTGACAACGATCGGAGGACCGAAGGAGCTAACCGCTTTTTTGCACAACATGGGGGATCATGTAACTCGCC
TTGATCGTTGGGAACCGGAGCTGAATGAAGCCATACCAAACGACGAGCGTGACACCACGATGCCTGTAGC
AATGGCAACAACGTTGCGCAAACTATTAACTGGCGAACTACTTACTCTAGCTTCCCGGCAACAATTAATA
GACTGGATGGAGGCGGATAAAGTTGCAGGACCACTTCTGCGCTCGGCCCTTCCGGCTGGCTGGTTTATTG
CTGATAAATCTGGAGCCGGTGAGCGTGGGTCTCGCGGTATCATTGCAGCACTGGGGCCAGATGGTAAGCC
CTCCCGTATCGTAGTTATCTACACGACGGGGAGTCAGGCAACTATGGATGAACGAAATAGACAGATCGCT
GAGATAGGTGCCTCACTGATTAAGCATTGGTAACTGTCAGACCAAGTTTACTCATATATACTTTAGATTG
ATTTAAAACTTCATTTTTAATTTAAAAGGATCTAGGTGAAGATCCTTTTTGATAATCTCATGACCAAAAT
CCCTTAACGTGAGTTTTCGTTCCACTGAGCGTCAGACCCCGTAGAAAAGATCAAAGGATCTTCTTGAGAT
CCTTTTTTTCTGCGCGTAATCTGCTGCTTGCAAACAAAAAAACCACCGCTACCAGCGGTGGTTTGTTTGC
CGGATCAAGAGCTACCAACTCTTTTTCCGAAGGTAACTGGCTTCAGCAGAGCGCAGATACCAAATACTGT
TCTTCTAGTGTAGCCGTAGTTAGGCCACCACTTCAAGAACTCTGTAGCACCGCCTACATACCTCGCTCTG
CTAATCCTGTTACCAGTGGCTGCTGCCAGTGGCGATAAGTCGTGTCTTACCGGGTTGGACTCAAGACGAT
AGTTACCGGATAAGGCGCAGCGGTCGGGCTGAACGGGGGGTTCGTGCACACAGCCCAGCTTGGAGCGAAC
GACCTACACCGAACTGAGATACCTACAGCGTGAGCTATGAGAAAGCGCCACGCTTCCCGAAGGGAGAAAG
GCGGACAGGTATCCGGTAAGCGGCAGGGTCGGAACAGGAGAGCGCACGAGGGAGCTTCCAGGGGGAAACG
CCTGGTATCTTTATAGTCCTGTCGGGTTTCGCCACCTCTGACTTGAGCGTCGATTTTTGTGATGCTCGTC
AGGGGGGCGGAGCCTATGGAAAAACGCCAGCAACGCGGCCTTTTTACGGTTCCTGGCCTTTTGCTGGCCT
TTTGCTCACATGTTCTTTCCTGCGTTATCCCCTGATTCTGTGGATAACCGTATTACCGCCTTTGAGTGAG
CTGATACCGCTCGCCGCAGCCGAACGACCGAGCGCAGCGAGTCAGTGAGCGAGGAAGCGGAAGA
Features (pLannotate 1.2.2; 17 found; start..end, strand, type, name):
      1..93      +  CDS            lacI (fragment): lac repressor; lacI; The lac repressor binds to the lac operator to inhibit transcription in E. coli. This inhibition can be relieved by adding lactose or isopropyl-β-D-thiogalactopyranoside (IPTG).
    106..127     +  protein_bind   CAP binding site: CAP binding activates transcription in the presence of cAMP. E. coli catabolite activator protein
    142..172     +  promoter       lac promoter: promoter for the E. coli lac operon
    180..196     +  protein_bind   lac operator: The lac repressor binds to the lac operator to inhibit transcription in E. coli. This inhibition can be relieved by adding lactose or isopropyl-β-D-thiogalactopyranoside (IPTG). lac repressor encoded by lacI
   1005..1139    -  polyA_signal   SV40 poly(A) signal: SV40 polyadenylation signal
   1142..1739    -  CDS            PuroR (fragment): puromycin N-acetyltransferase; pac from Streptomyces alboniger; confers resistance to puromycin
   1747..2046    -  promoter       Ac5 promoter (fragment): Drosophila melanogaster actin 5c promoter
   2094..2159    +  CDS            3xFLAG: three tandem FLAG® epitope tags, followed by an enterokinase cleavage site
   2196..2285    +  CDS            3xHA: three tandem HA epitope tags
   2322..2411    +  CDS            piwi (fragment): PIWI_DROME - Experimental evidence at protein level: Swiss-Prot protein existence level 1. Acts via the piwi-interacting RNA (piRNA) metabolic process, which mediates the repression of transposable elements during meiosis by forming complexes composed of piRNAs and Piwi proteins and governs the methylation and subsequent repression of transposons (PubMed:26808625, PubMed:15817569, PubMed:17346786). Directly binds piRNAs, a class of 24 to 30 nucleotide RNAs that are generated by a Dicer-independent mechanism and are primarily derived from transposons and other repeated sequence elements (PubMed
   2729..2746    -  terminator     PGK1 terminator (fragment): S. cerevisae PGK1; transcription terminator for 3-phosphoglycerate kinase gene
   3049..3211    +  CDS            lacZα (fragment): LacZα fragment of β-galactosidase; lacZ fragment
   3217..3316    -  misc_feature   bom (fragment): basis of mobility region from pBR322
   3418..3453    -  CDS            rop (fragment): Rop protein, which maintains plasmids at low copy number; rop
   3548..3652    +  promoter       AmpR promoter: bla
   3653..4513    +  CDS            AmpR: β-lactamase; bla; confers resistance to ampicillin, carbenicillin, and related antibiotics
   4684..5272    +  rep_origin     ori: high-copy-number ColE1/pMB1/pBR322/pUC origin of replication
