>Addgene plasmid #186651 | Donor_N_FH_Piwi | addgene full sequence | sequence record 367525 | Addgene NGS Result
TTTGAGTGAGCTGATACCGCTCGCCGCAGCCGAACGACCGAGCGCAGCGAGTCAGTGAGCGAGGAAGCGG
AAGAGCGCCCAATACGCAAACCGCCTCTCCCCGCGCGTTGGCCGATTCATTAATGCAGCTGGCACGACAG
GTTTCCCGACTGGAAAGCGGGCAGTGAGCGCAACGCAATTAATGTGAGTTAGCTCACTCATTAGGCACCC
CAGGCTTTACACTTTATGCTTCCGGCTCGTATGTTGTGTGGAATTGTGAGCGGATAACAATTTCACACAG
GAAACAGCTATGACCATGATTACGCCAAGCTTGCATGCTCAAAATATTCAATTTCCAAGTCATCCCGTAC
AATTTCAATAATTCTGCGAAGGTTTTCCTTAGTGTATCGGTACTTTAGTCGAAATTTATGCTCATTTAGA
TCGGTCAATGGATTAAATCTTGGGTTCCTTTTCTTTATATGCGTTGCCCGCGCTCGAGAATTGTGTTTGA
TATTCAGAAAACATTGAAAGTCTTTGAAATAATCAAAGTCTTTTAGAGACCTTTGAAATCTTTGTATATC
TTCCATTTTCACTTGTTTACTTGCATAGCAGGGTGGCTGTTTTGTATATATTAGAAAATACCTCATACGT
ACATGCGGTATTTAAGGCTCTTGCAACGATTGAAATTTTATGATGAAACTTTACACTTTAAAAATAATCT
TTTTAAATGTTGTTAATTAAAAAAATGTAAGTAAGTAAATTAACACTTTTATTTTTTTTAAGCACGTTAT
GTACTTTTGGAGTTAAATAATTTTTTTTTTATGTATTTCTATACTTTTAAAGAAACAGAACAGAAAGAAA
TCAAAGCTCGAAGTACCAAAAAATAAATACAAGGGAAATAGAACCTATTGCGAAGATTTGCAAAAGCGAT
TGTTTTCAGTTGTGAAGACTAATATCTACACATTCCAAAAGCTTAACGATCTTTGAAATCTGGCCATTTG
GTCACACTGAGTCCAAAGCGTCGTTTTCAAAGTACTCTTTCAGTTTCCATTGTGAAGTTTTAAGTGATCG
CGAGTGCCAAAAAGTAACACCAGGTAAGTGATCCAGACATGATAAGATACATTGATGAGTTTGGACAAAC
CACAACTAGAATGCAGTGAAAAAAATGCTTTATTTGTGAAATTTGTGATGCTATTGCTTTATTTGTAACC
ATTATAAGCTGCAATAAACAAGTTCTAGGCACCGGGCTTGCGGGTCATGCACCAGGTGCGCGGTCCTTCG
GGCACCTCGACGTCGGCGGTGACGGTGAAGCCGAGCCGCTCGTAGAAGGGGAGGTTGCGGGGCGCGGAGG
TCTCCAGGAAGGCGGGCACCCCGGCGCGCTCGGCCGCCTCCACTCCGGGGAGCACGACGGCGCTGCCCAG
ACCCTTGCCCTGGTGGTCGGGCGAGACGCCGACGGTGGCCAGGAACCACGCGGGCTCCTTGGGCCGGTGC
GGCGCCAGGAGGCCTTCCATCTGTTGCTGCGCGGCCAGCCGGGAACCGCTCAACTCGGCCATGCGCGGGC
CGATCTCGGCGAACACCGCCCCCGCTTCGACGCTCTCCGGCGTGGTCCAGACCGCCACCGCGGCGCCGTC
GTCCGCGACCCACACCTTGCCGATGTCGAGCCCGACGCGCGTGAGGAAGAGTTCTTGCAGCTCGGTGACC
CGCTCGATGTGGCGGTCCGGGTCGACGGTGTGGCGCGTGGCGGGGTAGTCGGCGAACGCGGCGGCGAGGG
TGCGTACGGCCCGGGGGACGTCGTCGCGGGTGGCGAGGCGCACCGTGGGCTTGTACTCGGTCATTTTGAT
TGTCTCTGGATTAGACGACTGCTGGCTGATGGAGCGGCTTTGTGTCGGGAGGAGTATCCACACAGCACAA
GAACTCAAACGGTAGTGATATGAAAACTGGTCCCGCAGCCCGTTTTATAAAGCCCGCTTAGCGCTAAAAC
CTTATCAGCCGCAATGCTCTCCGCTCTCAAGTCGCGTTCAAAACTTTTACCATATATGGGTATGAATTGT
TCGCCGATTGGGTTTTCATTTACGGAGAATTTCCTCCGCAACTGGGTGTTCGTGCTTGTGTGTGTCTTGT
ATATCGCCATGAAGAGTGTACCTAATTTTAATCAACCGATTTCTCTCTCTTCCGCAGGAATCAAAATGGA
CTACAAAGACCATGACGGTGATTATAAAGATCATGACATCGATTACAAGGATGACGATGACAAGGGTGGA
TCTGGAGGTTCCGGCGGCTCAGGGGGTAGTTACCCATACGATGTTCCTGACTATGCGGGCTATCCCTATG
ACGTCCCGGACTATGCAGGATCCTATCCATATGACGTTCCAGATTACGCTGGTGGATCTGGAGGTTCCGG
CGGCTCAGGGGGTAGTGCTGATGATCAGGGACGTGGACGCAGGCGTCCACTTAACGAAGATGATTCCTCT
ACTTCCCGAGGTAGTGGTGATGGGCCGGTATGTAAACTCTTATTCAAGCTAGGAAAAAAAATCATAGCGG
TAAAGCAAATTCCTTATAATTCCGTTATGTCGCAAACACAAACACAGCCATGTACATAGATTGTAAATGC
GCGCATTTCTTCGGAATTCGACACCAAAAGGAAGCACTAAAACTACAAGTCAAATAAACAAACAAAAATC
TGCTATGAATTTGAGCTTGACTGCATAAAATCTTCTTGAATTTCTGTTGACCAAGCACTTTTTTCAAAGG
GAATTCATTAAACATATTTCCAAAAACGCTTCTTTCAATTTGAATTTCCAAGGTAATGTAAAGCATTATC
TGTTTCGTTTCATTTATTTTTTTTTAATAAAAACTGCTAAAATAACCATCACCTGACAGGAAGGTGGCTG
TGGCAAGCCGAATCTTATTTACCCTTGCAGTCTATGTCTTTGGAATCTGCATGCCCGACGTTGATATGGA
CGGACATGACCAAATGGACCCGGCTAGTGATACTCATCAAAAATCATGGTCGGAAACGCTTCCTTCTATC
TGTCACATACATTTGATTCCTAGAAACTCTACGAGTAACGGGTATTTCTCCGATATTCATCCCAATTCTA
TACAACTTTGAGATGGCTTTCAGCATTGATATACTCTGAAATTGCAGGCAAAGCATACGAATTCACTGGC
CGTCGTTTTACAACGTCGTGACTGGGAAAACCCTGGCGTTACCCAACTTAATCGCCTTGCAGCACATCCC
CCTTTCGCCAGCTGGCGTAATAGCGAAGAGGCCCGCACCGATCGCCCTTCCCAACAGTTGCGCAGCCTGA
ATGGCGAATGGCGCCTGATGCGGTATTTTCTCCTTACGCATCTGTGCGGTATTTCACACCGCATATGGTG
CACTCTCAGTACAATCTGCTCTGATGCCGCATAGTTAAGCCAGCCCCGACACCCGCCAACACCCGCTGAC
GCGCCCTGACGGGCTTGTCTGCTCCCGGCATCCGCTTACAGACAAGCTGTGACCGTCTCCGGGAGCTGCA
TGTGTCAGAGGTTTTCACCGTCATCACCGAAACGCGCGAGACGAAAGGGCCTCGTGATACGCCTATTTTT
ATAGGTTAATGTCATGATAATAATGGTTTCTTAGACGTCAGGTGGCACTTTTCGGGGAAATGTGCGCGGA
ACCCCTATTTGTTTATTTTTCTAAATACATTCAAATATGTATCCGCTCATGAGACAATAACCCTGATAAA
TGCTTCAATAATATTGAAAAAGGAAGAGTATGAGTATTCAACATTTCCGTGTCGCCCTTATTCCCTTTTT
TGCGGCATTTTGCCTTCCTGTTTTTGCTCACCCAGAAACGCTGGTGAAAGTAAAAGATGCTGAAGATCAG
TTGGGTGCACGAGTGGGTTACATCGAACTGGATCTCAACAGCGGTAAGATCCTTGAGAGTTTTCGCCCCG
AAGAACGTTTTCCAATGATGAGCACTTTTAAAGTTCTGCTATGTGGCGCGGTATTATCCCGTATTGACGC
CGGGCAAGAGCAACTCGGTCGCCGCATACACTATTCTCAGAATGACTTGGTTGAGTACTCACCAGTCACA
GAAAAGCATCTTACGGATGGCATGACAGTAAGAGAATTATGCAGTGCTGCCATAACCATGAGTGATAACA
CTGCGGCCAACTTACTTCTGACAACGATCGGAGGACCGAAGGAGCTAACCGCTTTTTTGCACAACATGGG
GGATCATGTAACTCGCCTTGATCGTTGGGAACCGGAGCTGAATGAAGCCATACCAAACGACGAGCGTGAC
ACCACGATGCCTGTAGCAATGGCAACAACGTTGCGCAAACTATTAACTGGCGAACTACTTACTCTAGCTT
CCCGGCAACAATTAATAGACTGGATGGAGGCGGATAAAGTTGCAGGACCACTTCTGCGCTCGGCCCTTCC
GGCTGGCTGGTTTATTGCTGATAAATCTGGAGCCGGTGAGCGTGGGTCTCGCGGTATCATTGCAGCACTG
GGGCCAGATGGTAAGCCCTCCCGTATCGTAGTTATCTACACGACGGGGAGTCAGGCAACTATGGATGAAC
GAAATAGACAGATCGCTGAGATAGGTGCCTCACTGATTAAGCATTGGTAACTGTCAGACCAAGTTTACTC
ATATATACTTTAGATTGATTTAAAACTTCATTTTTAATTTAAAAGGATCTAGGTGAAGATCCTTTTTGAT
AATCTCATGACCAAAATCCCTTAACGTGAGTTTTCGTTCCACTGAGCGTCAGACCCCGTAGAAAAGATCA
AAGGATCTTCTTGAGATCCTTTTTTTCTGCGCGTAATCTGCTGCTTGCAAACAAAAAAACCACCGCTACC
AGCGGTGGTTTGTTTGCCGGATCAAGAGCTACCAACTCTTTTTCCGAAGGTAACTGGCTTCAGCAGAGCG
CAGATACCAAATACTGTTCTTCTAGTGTAGCCGTAGTTAGGCCACCACTTCAAGAACTCTGTAGCACCGC
CTACATACCTCGCTCTGCTAATCCTGTTACCAGTGGCTGCTGCCAGTGGCGATAAGTCGTGTCTTACCGG
GTTGGACTCAAGACGATAGTTACCGGATAAGGCGCAGCGGTCGGGCTGAACGGGGGGTTCGTGCACACAG
CCCAGCTTGGAGCGAACGACCTACACCGAACTGAGATACCTACAGCGTGAGCTATGAGAAAGCGCCACGC
TTCCCGAAGGGAGAAAGGCGGACAGGTATCCGGTAAGCGGCAGGGTCGGAACAGGAGAGCGCACGAGGGA
GCTTCCAGGGGGAAACGCCTGGTATCTTTATAGTCCTGTCGGGTTTCGCCACCTCTGACTTGAGCGTCGA
TTTTTGTGATGCTCGTCAGGGGGGCGGAGCCTATGGAAAAACGCCAGCAACGCGGCCTTTTTACGGTTCC
TGGCCTTTTGCTGGCCTTTTGCTCACATGTTCTTTCCTGCGTTATCCCCTGATTCTGTGGATAACCGTAT
TACCGCC
Features (pLannotate 1.2.2; 18 found; start..end, strand, type, name):
      1..73      +  rep_origin     RSF ori (fragment): Plasmids containing the RSF 1030 origin of replication can be propagated in E. coli cells that contain additional plasmids with compatible origins.
     75..167     +  CDS            lacI (fragment): lac repressor; lacI; The lac repressor binds to the lac operator to inhibit transcription in E. coli. This inhibition can be relieved by adding lactose or isopropyl-β-D-thiogalactopyranoside (IPTG).
    180..201     +  protein_bind   CAP binding site: CAP binding activates transcription in the presence of cAMP. E. coli catabolite activator protein
    216..246     +  promoter       lac promoter: promoter for the E. coli lac operon
    254..270     +  protein_bind   lac operator: The lac repressor binds to the lac operator to inhibit transcription in E. coli. This inhibition can be relieved by adding lactose or isopropyl-β-D-thiogalactopyranoside (IPTG). lac repressor encoded by lacI
   1080..1214    -  polyA_signal   SV40 poly(A) signal: SV40 polyadenylation signal
   1217..1814    -  CDS            PuroR (fragment): puromycin N-acetyltransferase; pac from Streptomyces alboniger; confers resistance to puromycin
   1822..2121    -  promoter       Ac5 promoter (fragment): Drosophila melanogaster actin 5c promoter
   2169..2234    +  CDS            3xFLAG: three tandem FLAG® epitope tags, followed by an enterokinase cleavage site
   2271..2360    +  CDS            3xHA: three tandem HA epitope tags
   2397..2486    +  CDS            piwi (fragment): PIWI_DROME - Experimental evidence at protein level: Swiss-Prot protein existence level 1. Acts via the piwi-interacting RNA (piRNA) metabolic process, which mediates the repression of transposable elements during meiosis by forming complexes composed of piRNAs and Piwi proteins and governs the methylation and subsequent repression of transposons (PubMed:26808625, PubMed:15817569, PubMed:17346786). Directly binds piRNAs, a class of 24 to 30 nucleotide RNAs that are generated by a Dicer-independent mechanism and are primarily derived from transposons and other repeated sequence elements (PubMed
   2816..2833    -  terminator     PGK1 terminator (fragment): S. cerevisae PGK1; transcription terminator for 3-phosphoglycerate kinase gene
   3136..3298    +  CDS            lacZα (fragment): LacZα fragment of β-galactosidase; lacZ fragment
   3304..3403    -  misc_feature   bom (fragment): basis of mobility region from pBR322
   3505..3540    -  CDS            rop (fragment): Rop protein, which maintains plasmids at low copy number; rop
   3635..3739    +  promoter       AmpR promoter: bla
   3740..4600    +  CDS            AmpR: β-lactamase; bla; confers resistance to ampicillin, carbenicillin, and related antibiotics
   4771..5359    +  rep_origin     ori: high-copy-number ColE1/pMB1/pBR322/pUC origin of replication
