[The description below was written by a language model from this plasmid's Addgene catalogue record and pLannotate feature annotations shown in this document.]
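Description:
Donor_N_FH_Piwi is a pUC19-based donor plasmid designed to tag the endogenous piwi gene of Drosophila melanogaster at its N terminus in ovarian somatic sheet (OSS) cells. In E. coli it is maintained as a high-copy plasmid through the ColE1/pUC origin and selected with ampicillin via the β-lactamase gene. Remnants of the pUC19 lac promoter/operator and lacZα region flank the insert, which was assembled by Gibson cloning. Short annotated fragments such as lacI, rop, bom, RSF ori and a PGK1 terminator are small partial matches, most likely backbone remnants or incidental hits rather than functional parts.

The payload consists of two divergently oriented units. On the reverse strand, a fragment of the Drosophila actin 5C (Ac5) promoter drives a puromycin N-acetyltransferase gene ending in an SV40 polyadenylation signal, which allows puromycin selection of insect cells. Immediately downstream on the forward strand lie a 3xFLAG tag and a 3xHA tag followed by the beginning of the piwi coding sequence, so the tandem epitopes are fused to the N terminus of Piwi. No separate promoter is annotated for the tagged gene, consistent with expression from the native locus after integration. The unannotated stretches on either side of this cassette, about 0.8 kb upstream and a similar span including the piwi fragment downstream, presumably serve as homology arms, although the record does not label them. It also does not describe the nuclease or guide RNA used alongside the donor.

The associated work concerns rapid selection of edited cell pools to generate endogenously tagged genes. The tagged Piwi, a piRNA-binding protein involved in transposon repression, can then be detected or purified through its FLAG and HA epitopes. The sequencing-derived and depositor sequences differ slightly in length (5,467 versus 5,454 nt) but show the same feature arrangement.
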