Addgene plasmid #186651: Donor_N_FH_Piwi
Purpose: Donor plasmid to endogenously tag piwi gene in Drosophila melanogaster ovarian somatic sheet (OSS) cells.
Depositing lab: Astrid Haase. Depositing organization: National Institute of Diabetes & Digestive & Kidney Diseases (NIDDK). Publication: Functional editing of endogenous genes through rapid selection of cell pools (Rapid generation of endogenously tagged genes in Drosophila ovarian somatic sheath cells). Meng Q, Stoyko D, Andrews CM, Konstantinidou P, Genzor P, O T, Elchert AR, Benner L, Sobti S, Katz EY, Haase AD. Nucleic Acids Res. 2022 May 27. pii: 6594084. doi: 10.1093/nar/gkac448. PubMed 35639929.
Backbone
  Vector backbone: pUC19
  Vector type: Insect Expression
  Selectable markers: Puromycin
Growth in bacteria
  Bacterial resistance: Ampicillin, 100 μg/mL
  Growth temperature: 37°C
  Growth strain: DH5alpha
  Copy number: High Copy
Gene/Insert
  Gene/Insert name: OSS PIWI N-terminal 3xFlag-3xHA Tag Donor Plasmid
  Species: D. melanogaster (fly)
  Entrez Gene: piwi (a.k.a. Dmel_CG6122, CG6122, Dmel\CG6122, PIWI, Piwi)
  Tag / fusion protein: 3xFlag-3xHA (N terminal on insert)
  Cloning method: Gibson Cloning
Terms and licenses: Academic/Nonprofit Terms; Industry Terms: Not Available to Industry
Depositor comments: Please visit https://www.biorxiv.org/content/10.1101/2020.12.18.423517v1 for bioRxiv preprint.
How to cite: Donor_N_FH_Piwi was a gift from Astrid Haase (Addgene plasmid # 186651 ; http://n2t.net/addgene:186651 ; RRID:Addgene_186651)
